>Addgene plasmid #200003 | pPath-Violacein-SGE | addgene full sequence | sequence record 406798 | Addgene NGS Result
AAACCGAGCCGTATTGTGGTGATTTATACCACCGGCAGCCAGGCGACGATGGATGAACGTAACCGTCAGA
TTGCGGAAATTGGCGCGAGCCTGATTAAACATTGGTAAACCGATACAATTAAAGGCTCCTTTTGGAGCCT
TTTTTTTTGGACGACCCTTGTCCTTTTCCGCTGCATAACCCTGCTTCGGGGTCATTATAGCGATTTTTTC
GGTATATCCATCCTTTTTCGCACGATATACAGGATTTTGCCAAAGGGTTCGTGTAGACTTTCCTTGGTGT
ATCCAACGGCGTCAGCCGGGCAGGATAGGTGAAGTAGGCCCACCCGCGAGCGGGTGTTCCTTCTTCACTG
TCCCTTATTCGCACCTGGCGGTGCTCAACGGGAATCCTGCTCTGCGAGGCTGGCCGTAGGCCGGCCGGCG
CGCCGATCTGAAGATCAGCAGTTCAACCTGTTGATAGTACGTACTAAGCTCTCATGTTTCACGTACTAAG
CTCTCATGTTTAACGTACTAAGCTCTCATGTTTAACGAACTAAACCCTCATGGCTAACGTACTAAGCTCT
CATGGCTAACGTACTAAGCTCTCATGTTTCACGTACTAAGCTCTCATGTTTGAACAATAAAATTAATATA
AATCAGCAACTTAAATAGCCTCTAAGGTTTTAAGTTTTATAAGAAAAAAAAGAATATATAAGGCTTTTAA
AGCCTTTAAGGTTTAACGGTTGTGGACAACAAGCCAGGGATGTAACGCACTGAGAAGCCCTTAGAGCCTC
TCAAAGCAATTTTGAGTGACACAGGAACACTTAACGGCTGACATGGGGCGCGCCCAGGTCAGTCACAGTG
GAGCCTAGCACTCACTCAGCGTGACGGCTCAGAGCAGAATTCACGAGCCAGAAATAGTAACTTTTGCCTA
AATCACAAATTGCAAAATTTAATTGCTTGCAAAAGGTCACATGCTTATAATCAACTTTTTTAAAAATTTA
AAATACTTTTTTATTTTTTATTTTTAAACATAAATGAAATAATTTATTTATTGTTTATGATTACCGAAAC
ATAAAACCTGCTCAAGAAAAAGAAACTGTTTTGTCCTTGGAAAAAAAGCACTACCTAGGAGCGGCCAAAA
TGCCGGCTTACATTTTATGTTAGCTGGTGGACTGACGCCAGAAAATGTTGGTGATGCGCTTAGATTAAAT
GGCGTTATTGGTGTTGATGTAAGCGGAGGTGTGGAGACAAATGGTGTAAAAGACTCTAACAAAATAGCAA
ATTTCGTCAAAAATGCTAAGAAATAGGTTATTACTGAGTAGTATTTATTTAAGTATTGTTTGTGCACTTG
CCTGCAAGCCTTTTGAAAAGCAAGCATAAAAGATCTAAACATAAAATCTGTAAAATAACAAGATGTAAAG
ATAATGCTAAATCATTTGGCTTTTTGATTGATTGTACAGGAAAATATACATCGCAGGGGGTTGACTTTTA
CCATTTCACCGCAATGGAATTAAACTTGTTGAAGAGAATGTTCACAGGCGCATACGCTACAATGACCCGA
TTCTTGCTAGCCGAATTCCAGTCAGGCTGCTAGCACCAGAGCTACGTGACCGCAGGACTAGCTCCAGCTG
AGCGACAGCGGCAAGAAAGCCATCCACGCCGAAAACCCCGCTTCGGCGGGGTTTTGCCGCATCTTGCCGT
AACTGACAAATTAACCGAAGGTTTCTTCCGGCCACTGGGATGCAATGACCTTACCAACAACGCTACAGGA
TTCGTTGCACGGGATCATTGGGTATTGCGGATTCAGCGGCTGCAGGAAAACTTGGCCAGAGTCGCGGATC
AGCTTCTTAAAGGTGAATTCATCACCACCCAGGCGCGCAATGCAAAAGTCTCCCGGCTCAACCGCCTGCT
CAGGATCAACCAGGATCAGCATACCATCCGGAAATGACGGCTTGCTGCCCGTCGGGGCCGTCATGCTGTT
GCCTTCTACTTCCAGCCAAAACGCGCTATCGCTCGCTTTTTTGGTAGTCGATACCCAACGCTCAGCGTCA
CCTTTGGTGAAGGTACGCAGTTCCGGGCTAAACATACCTGCTTGAACGTGGCTGAAGACCGGGTATTCGT
ATTCAGAGCGCAGAGACGGTTGCATGCTAACCGCTTCATACATTTCATAGATTTCACGAGCTATAGAAGG
AGAGAACTCCTCGACGGAAACTTTCAGAATCTTGGTCAGCAGTGCGGCGTTGTACGCGTTCAGCGCATTA
ATACCGTTAAACAGAGCGCCAACGCCGCTCTGACCCATGCCCATCTTGTCGGCTACGCTTTCCTGAGACA
GACCCAGCTCATTCTTTTTCTTCTCATAGATTGCTTTCAGACGACGTGCGTCCTCTAGCTGCTCTTGTGT
AAGCGGCTTTTTCTTCGTTGACATTTTGATCCTCCTTTATATGGAGGTACTAAATCGGAACGTTAAATCT
ATCACCGCAAGGGATAAATATCTAACACCGTGCGTGTTGACTATTTTACCTCTGGCGGTGATAATGGTTG
CATCAAATTTGCGCGCCACATTATTATTCATACCTTTGTGGACCGTATTACAAAGAGAAGTGTTAAATCA
AACAAAAAGGAGGATTAATCATGGACACGTACGCGGGTGCTTACGACCGTCAGTCGCGCGAGCGCGAAAA
TTCGAGCGCAGCAAGCCCAGCGACACAGCGTAGCGCCAACGAAGACAAGGCGGCCGACCTTCAGCGCGAA
GTCGAGCGCGACGGGGGCCGGTTCAGGTTCGTCGGGCATTTCAGCGAAGCGCCGGGCACGTCGGCGTTCG
GGACGGCGGAGCGCCCGGAGTTCGAACGCATCCTGAACGAATGCCGCGCCGGGCGGCTCAACATGATCAT
TGTCTATGACGTGTCGCGCTTCTCGCGCCTGAAGGTCATGGACGCGATTCCGATTGTCTCGGAATTGCTC
GCCCTGGGCGTGACGATTGTTTCCACTCAGGAAGGCGTCTTCCGGCAGGGAAACGTCATGGACCTGATTC
ACCTGATTATGCGGCTCGACGCGTCGCACAAAGAATCTTCGCTGAAGTCGGCGAAGATTCTCGACACGAA
GAACCTTCAGCGCGAATTGGGCGGGTACGTCGGCGGGAAGGCGCCTTACGGCTTCGAGCTTGTTTCGGAG
ACGAAGGAGATCACGCGCAACGGCCGAATGGTCAATGTCGTCATCAACAAGCTTGCGCACTCGACCACTC
CCCTTACCGGACCCTTCGAGTTCGAGCCCGACGTAATCCGGTGGTGGTGGCGTGAGATCAAGACGCACAA
ACACCTTCCCTTCAAGCCGGGCAGTCAAGCCGCCATTCACCCGGGCAGCATCACGGGGCTTTGTAAGCGC
ATGGACGCTGACGCCGTGCCGACCCGGGGCGAGACGATTGGGAAGAAGACCGCTTCAAGCGCCTGGGACC
CGGCAACCGTTATGCGAATCCTTCGGGACCCGCGTATTGCGGGCTTCGCCGCTGAGGTGATCTACAAGAA
GAAGCCGGACGGCACGCCGACCACGAAGATTGAGGGTTACCGCATTCAGCGCGACCCGATCACGCTCCGG
CCGGTCGAGCTTGATTGCGGACCGATCATCGAGCCCGCTGAGTGGTATGAGCTTCAGGCGTGGTTGGACG
GCAGGGGGCGCGGCAAGGGGCTTTCCCGGGGGCAAGCCATTCTGTCCGCCATGGACAAGCTGTACTGCGA
GTGTGGCGCCGTCATGACTTCGAAGCGCGGGGAAGAATCGATCAAGGACTCTTACCGCTGCCGTCGCCGG
AAGGTGGTCGACCCGTCCGCACCTGGGCAGCACGAAGGCACGTGCAACGTCAGCATGGCGGCACTCGACA
AGTTCGTTGCGGAACGCATCTTCAACAAGATCAGGCACGCCGAAGGCGACGAAGAGACGTTGGCGCTTCT
GTGGGAAGCCGCCCGACGCTTCGGCAAGCTCACTGAGGCGCCTGAGAAGAGCGGCGAACGGGCGAACCTT
GTTGCGGAGCGCGCCGACGCCCTGAACGCCCTTGAAGAGCTGTACGAAGACCGCGCGGCAGGCGCGTACG
ACGGACCCGTTGGCAGGAAGCACTTCCGGAAGCAACAGGCAGCGCTGACGCTCCGGCAGCAAGGGGCGGA
AGAGCGGCTTGCCGAACTTGAAGCCGCCGAAGCCCCGAAGCTTCCCCTTGACCAATGGTTCCCCGAAGAC
GCCGACGCTGACCCGACCGGCCCTAAGTCGTGGTGGGGGCGCGCGTCAGTAGACGACAAGCGCGTGTTCG
TCGGGCTCTTCGTAGACAAGATCGTTGTCACGAAGTCGACTACGGGCAGGGGGCAGGGAACGCCCATCGA
GAAGCGCGCTTCGATCACGTGGGCGAAGCCGCCGACCGACGACGACGAAGACGACGCCCAGGACGGCACG
GAAGACGTAGCGGCGTAATCTATAGTGTCACCTAAATGGGTGCCAGGGCGTGCCCGTGGGCTCCCCGGGC
GCGTATAGGGATAACAGGGTAATACGTCAAATTCTATCATAATTGTGGTTTCAAAATCGGCTCCGTCGAT
ACTATGTTATACGCCAACTTTGAAAACAACTTTGAAAAGGCTGTTTTCTGTATTTAAGGTTTTAGAATGC
AAGGAACAGTGAATTGGAGTTCGTCTTGTTATAATTAGCTTCTTGGGGTATCTTTAAATACTGTAGAAAA
AGAAATTGCATACCTTTGTTCCTCGGTTATATGTTTGCTCATCTGCAAGACATGGAGGCCCAGAATACCC
TCCTTGACAGTCTTGACGTGCGCAGCTCAGGGGCATGATGTGACTGTCGCCCGTACATTTAGCCCATACA
TCCCCATGTATAATCATTTGCATCCATACATTTTGATGGCCGCACGGCGCGAAGCAAAAATTACGGCACC
TCGCTGCAGACCTGCGAGCAGGGAAACGCTCCCCTCACAGACGCGTTGAATTGTCCCCACGCCGCGCCCC
TGTAGAGAAATATAAAAGGTTAGGATTTGCCACTGAGGTTCTTCTTTCATATACTTCCTTTTAAAATCTT
GCTAGGATACAGTTCTCACATCACATCCGAACATAAACAACCAAAAATTTGTAATTAAGAAGGAGTGATT
ACATGGGTAAGGAAAAGACTCACGTTTCGAGGCCGCGATTAAATTCCAACATGGATGCTGATTTATATGG
GTATAAATGGGCTCGCGATAATGTCGGGCAATCAGGTGCGACAATCTATCGATTGTATGGGAAGCCCGAT
GCGCCAGAGTTGTTTCTGAAACATGGCAAAGGTAGCGTTGCCAATGATGTTACAGATGAGATGGTCAGAC
TAAACTGGCTGACGGAATTTATGCCTCTTCCGACCATCAAGCATTTTATCCGTACTCCTGATGATGCATG
GTTACTCACCACTGCGATCCCCGGCAAAACAGCATTCCAGGTATTAGAAGAATATCCTGATTCAGGTGAA
AATATTGTTGATGCGCTGGCAGTGTTCCTGCGCCGGTTGCATTCGATTCCTGTTTGTAATTGTCCTTTTA
ACAGCGATCGCGTATTTCGTCTCGCTCAGGCGCAATCACGAATGAATAACGGTTTGGTTGATGTGAGTGA
TTTTGATGACGAGCGTAATGGCTGGCCTGTTGAACAAGTCTGGAAAGAAATGCATAAGCTTTTGCCATTC
TCACCGGATTCAGTCGTCACTCATGGTGATTTCTCACTTGATAACCTTATTTTTGACGAGGGGAAATTAA
TAGGTTGTATTGATGTTGGACGAGTCGGAATCGCAGACCGATACCAGGATCTTGCCATCCTATGGAACTG
CCTCGGTGAGTTTTCTCCTTCATTACAGAAACGGCTTTTTCAAAAATATGGTATTGATAATCCTGATATG
AATAAATTGCAGTTTCATTTGATGCTCGATGAGTTTTTCTAATCAGTACTGACAATAAAAAGATTCTTGT
TTTCAAGAACTTGTCATTTGTATAGTTTTTTTATATTGTAGTTGTTCTATTTTAATCAAATGTTAGCGTG
ATTTATATTTTTTTTCGCCTCGACATCATCTGTCCAGATGCGAAGTTAAGTGCGCAGAAAGTAATATCAT
GCGTCAATCGTATGTGAATGCTGGTCGCTATACTGCTCTAGCATAACCCCGCGGGGCCTCTTTCGGGGAT
CTCGCGGGGTTTTTTGCTGAAAGAAGCTTCAAATAAAACGAAAGGCTCAGTCGAAAGACTGGGCCTTTCG
TTATGTTGTTGTCGCTGCGGCCGCACTCGAGCACCACCACCACCACCACTGGGATCCGGCTGCTAACAAA
GCCCGAAAGGAAGCTGAGTTGGCTGCTGCCACCGCTGAGCAATAACTAGCATAACCCCTTGGGGCCTCTA
AACGGGTCTTGAGGGGTTTTTTGCTGAAGGCCATCATGGCCTAATACGACTCACTATAGGGAGACCAATG
TGAGTTTTTTTTTTTATTTTTCCGCGCCCCTCCTTGAAGGGGGCGGTGTAGCATGTGAACTGAAATTTAC
AGAGGGGCAATTTTTGTTTTTTCATTAACGTTTAACACTATAAAAGCGCGGTGGCTCCATTAAATTGCTC
CTTCCTTTTTTATAACACCAAGCAACTAATTTTTAACTAAGTAATTTCGAGTAATCGACGTTATAATAGG
AGGATCAAAATGAAACACTCATCAGACATTTGTATAGTAGGCGCAGGTATTTCCGGTCTCACCTGTGCGA
GCCACCTGCTGGATTCCCCAGCTTGTCGTGGCCTGAGCCTGCGCATTTTCGACATGCAACAGGAGGCCGG
TGGCCGCATTCGCAGCAAGATGCTGGACGGTAAGGCAAGCATCGAACTGGGCGCAGGCCGCTACAGCCCG
CAGCTGCACCCGCACTTCCAAAGCGCTATGCAACATTATTCGCAGAAAAGCGAAGTCTATCCGTTCACCC
AACTGAAGTTCAAGTCTCACGTACAACAGAAACTGAAGCGTGCGATGAACGAACTGTCCCCGCGTCTGAA
AGAGCACGGTAAAGAAAGCTTTCTGCAGTTCGTTTCCCGCTACCAAGGTCACGACAGCGCTGTAGGTATG
ATCCGCAGCATGGGTTATGACGCACTGTTTCTGCCGGACATCTCGGCTGAAATGGCGTATGATATTGTTG
GCAAACACCCGGAAATTCAATCCGTTACCGACAACGATGCAAATCAGTGGTTCGCAGCCGAAACGGGTTT
CGCGGGTCTGATCCAAGGCATCAAGGCCAAGGTTAAGGCGGCGGGCGCGCGTTTCAGCCTGGGCTACCGC
CTGCTGAGCGTACGTACCGACGGCGACGGTTACCTGCTGCAGCTCGCTGGCGACGACGGTTGGAAGCTGG
AACATCGTACCCGCCACCTGATCCTGGCGATCCCGCCTAGCGCGATGGCGGGTCTGAACGTTGACTTTCC
GGAGGCGTGGAGCGGCGCACGTTACGGCTCACTGCCGCTGTTCAAAGGCTTCCTGACCTACGGTGAGCCG
TGGTGGCTGGACTATAAACTGGACGACCAGGTACTGATCGTCGACAATCCGCTGCGTAAGATCTACTTTA
AAGGCGACAAGTACCTGTTCTTTTACACTGATAGCGAAATGGCTAACTATTGGCGCGGTTGTGTCGCCGA
GGGTGAAGACGGTTATCTGGAACAGATTCGTACCCACCTGGCGAGCGCGCTGGGCATCGTTCGTGAACGT
ATCCCGCAGCCGCTGGCACACGTACACAAGTATTGGGCACACGGTGTTGAATTTTGCCGTGATTCCGATA
TCGATCACCCGTCTGCGCTGTCTCACCGTGATAGCGGTATCATCGCCTGCTCGGATGCCTATACCGAACA
CTGCGGTTGGATGGAAGGTGGTCTGCTGTCCGCGCGTGAAGCGAGCCGTCTGCTGCTGCAGCGCATCGCG
GCCTAAGTTGAAACCTTATATAACTGTCTAGAAATAAAGAGTATCATCTTTCAAATCAGAATAGTCATTT
TTTTTTTTTTTTACCGCGCCCCTCCTTGAAACTGAAATTTTAGCATGTGAGGGGGCGGTGGCTCAACGGC
AACTCCTTTTTAATCATCATAAAAATTTTATATAAAAGCGTAGGAGTACTCGATGGTACAGATGAGCATT
TTTATACGGTCAACGAACTATTTTTTAAGTAACTAATAACCATTATCACCATTTAATTTAGGAGCTTTAA
AATGTCCATACTGGATTTTCCGAGGATACACTTTCGTGGCTGGGCGCGTGTAAACGCCCCGACCGCCAAC
CGTGACCCGCACGGTCACATTGATATGGCGTCTAACACCGTTGCTATGGCGGGCGAACCGTTCGACCTGG
CTCGCCACCCGACGGAATTCCACCGTCATCTGCGCTCACTGGGTCCGCGCTTTGGTCTGGACGGTCGTGC
AGATCCGGAAGGTCCATTTAGCCTGGCGGAAGGCTATAACGCGGCGGGCAACAACCACTTTAGCTGGGAA
AGCGCCACTGTAAGCCACGTACAATGGGACGGTGGCGAAGCTGACCGTGGTGACGGTCTGGTCGGTGCCC
GTCTGGCACTGTGGGGTCACTATAACGATTATCTGCGCACTACGTTTAACCGCGCACGTTGGGTTGACTC
CGATCCGACGCGTCGTGACGCAGCTCAGATTTATGCGGGCCAATTTACCATCAGCCCGGCTGGCGCAGGT
CCGGGTACGCCTTGGCTGTTTACCGCGGATATTGACGATAGCCATGGTGCGCGCTGGACCCGTGGTGGTC
ACATCGCAGAACGTGGCGGTCACTTCCTTGACGAAGAGTTTGGTCTGGCGCGTCTGTTTCAGTTCAGCGT
TCCAAAAGACCACCCGCACTTCCTGTTCCACCCGGGCCCGTTTGATAGCGAAGCCTGGCGTCGTCTGCAG
CTGGCTCTGGAGGATGATGACGTTCTGGGCCTGACCGTTCAATACGCGCTGTTTAACATGTCGACGCCGC
CACAGCCGAACAGCCCGGTATTTCATGACATGGTTGGCGTTGTCGGTCTTTGGCGCCGTGGTGAGCTGGC
GAGCTACCCGGCAGGCCGTCTCCTGCGCCCTCGTCAGCCGGGTCTGGGTGATCTGACCCTGCGTGTTAGC
GGCGGCCGTGTAGCACTGAACCTGGCTTGTGCTATTCCATTCAGCACTCGTGCGGCGCAGCCGAGCGCGC
CGGACCGTCTGACCCCGGATCTGGGCGCCAAGCTGCCGCTGGGCGACCTGCTGCTTCGTGATGAAGATGG
CGCTCTGCTGGCACGTGTCCCGCAGGCACTGTACCAAGATTATTGGACGAACCATGGTATCGTAGACCTG
CCGCTGCTGCGTGAACCGCGTGGCTCCCTTACCCTGAGCTCTGAGCTGGCCGAATGGCGTGAACAGGACT
GGGTTACGCAATCCGACGCATCCAATCTGTACCTGGAAGCGCCGGATCGCCGCCATGGCCGCTTCTTTCC
AGAAAGCATTGCACTGCGTTCGTACTTCCGCGGCGAAGCCCGCGCGCGTCCGGATATACCGCACCGTATT
GAAGGTATGGGTCTGGTCGGTGTAGAAAGCCGTCAAGATGGCGACGCCGCAGAATGGCGTCTGACCGGTC
TGCGTCCGGGCCCGGCACGTATTGTTCTGGATGACGGCGCAGAAGCTATCCCGCTGCGTGTTCTGCCGGA
CGATTGGGCACTGGATGATGCGACGGTAGAAGAGGTAGATTACGCGTTTCTGTATCGCCACGTTATGGCC
TACTACGAACTTGTCTACCCGTTTATGTCTGACAAGGTTTTTTCCCTGGCAGACCGTTGCAAGTGCGAAA
CTTACGCACGCCTGATGTGGCAAATGTGCGACCCGCAGAACCGCAACAAAAGCTACTATATGCCGTCCAC
CCGAGAGCTGAGCGCACCAAAGGCGCGCCTGTTCCTGAAATACCTGGCCCATGTTGAAGGTCAAGCGCGT
CTCCAGGCACCGCCGCCGGCAGGTCCTGCGCGTATCGAGTCCAAAGCGCAACTGGCTGCCGAACTGCGCA
AGGCAGTTGACCTGGAGCTGAGCGTTATGCTGCAGTACCTGTACGCTGCGTATAGCATCCCTAACTACGC
GCAAGGTCAGCAACGTGTCCGTGACGGTGCCTGGACGGCGGAACAGCTGCAACTGGCGTGCGGTTCGGGC
GATCGCCGCCGTGATGGCGGTATCCGCGCCGCGCTGCTGGAGATCGCGCACGAAGAAATGATCCACTATC
TGGTAGTTAACAATCTGCTGATGGCACTGGGTGAACCGTTTTACGCAGGTGTTCCGCTGATGGGCGAAGC
GGCTCGTCAAGCGTTCGGTCTGGACACCGAATTCGCCCTGGAGCCGTTCAGCGAATCGACCCTGGCACGC
TTCGTTCGCCTGGAATGGCCGCACTTCATTCCTGCGCCAGGCAAGTCCATCGCCGACTGCTACGCTGCGA
TCCGCCAAGCATTCCTGGATCTGCCGGACCTGTTCGGCGGTGAGGCGGGCAAACGTGGTGGCGAACACCA
CCTGTTCCTGAACGAACTGACCAACCGCGCGCACCCGGGTTACCAGCTGGAAGTATTTGATCGTGACAGC
GCGCTGTTCGGTATCGCGTTCGTTACCGATCAAGGCGAAGGTGGCGCGCTGGACAGCCCGCACTATGAAC
ACAGCCATTTTCAGCGTCTGCGCGAAATGAGCGCCCGTATCATGGCGCAGAGCGCGCCGTTTGAGCCGGC
ACTGCCAGCGCTGCGTAACCCGGTTCTGGATGAAAGCCCGGGTTGTCAACGCGTTGCGGACGGCCGCGCA
CGCGCCCTGATGGCGCTGTACCAAGGTGTATACGAACTGATGTTCGCGATGATGGCCCAGCATTTCGCGG
TTAAACCGCTGGGCAGCCTGCGTCGTAGCCGTCTGATGAATGCGGCGATTGACCTGATGACGGGCCTGCT
GCGTCCGCTGTCCTGCGCCCTGATGAACCTGCCTAGCGGTATTGCAGGTCGTACCGCCGGTCCGCCGCTG
CCAGGTCCGGTTGACACGCGTAGCTACGATGATTATGCACTGGGTTGCCGCATGCTGGCCCGTCGTTGCG
AACGCCTGCTGGAACAAGCTTCCATGCTGGAACCGGGTTGGCTGCCGGATGCGCAGATGGAACTGCTGGA
TTTCTACCGCCGCCAGATGCTGGACCTGGCGTGCGGTAAACTGTCCCGCGAGGCCTAATATATAAACTCA
TTTACTTATGTAGGAATAAAGAGTATGTCTCCCGCGCCACAGAGGGGCGGGGGCGGTGACTGAAATTTTT
TTTGACAAGTCAAGTCAGGAAAAAAAAATATAAAAGGGCGCTGCGTAAGGAGTGCTGCCAGGTGGTTTTT
TAAGAAATCAAAAGAATAATTTTTAAGTAACTAATCAATCCATACAACTCTATTATAAGGAGCGGGAAAA
TGAAAAGGGCAATAATCGTAGGAGGCGGACTCGCAGGCGGTCTGACCGCAATTTACCTGGCGAAACGTGG
TTACGAAGTTCACGTCGTTGAAAAGCGTGGTGACCCTCTGCGCGATCTGAGCTCTTACGTAGATGTCGTC
TCCTCCCGTGCGATCGGCGTCAGCATGACCGTACGTGGCATCAAGAGCGTTCTGGCGGCAGGTATCCCGC
GTGCAGAGCTGGATGCGTGTGGTGAGCCGATCGTTGCGATGGCCTTCAGCGTTGGTGGTCAATACCGCAT
GCGCGAACTGAAGCCTCTGGAAGACTTCCGTCCGCTGTCCCTGAACCGTGCGGCCTTTCAAAAGCTGCTG
AACAAGTACGCGAACCTGGCGGGTGTTCGCTACTACTTCGAACACAAATGCCTGGACGTTGACCTGGATG
GCAAAAGCGTCCTGATTCAGGGCAAAGATGGTCAACCGCAGCGTCTCCAGGGCGATATGATCATCGGCGC
GGACGGCGCGCACTCTGCAGTACGTCAAGCGATGCAGTCGGGCCTGCGTCGCTTTGAATTTCAACAAACC
TTCTTCCGTCACGGCTATAAAACGCTGGTACTGCCGGACGCTCAAGCGCTGGGTTATCGTAAAGACACCC
TGTACTTCTTTGGTATGGACTCTGGTGGCCTGTTTGCGGGCCGCGCGGCGACCATCCCGGACGGTTCAGT
TTCTATTGCGGTATGCCTGCCGTACAGCGGTAGCCCGAGCCTGACGACGACCGACGAGCCGACGATGCGC
GCTTTTTTCGACCGTTACTTTGGCGGCCTGCCGCGTGACGCCCGCGATGAAATGCTGCGCCAGTTTCTGG
CCAAACCGTCCAACGATCTTATCAACGTCCGTTCTTCAACCTTCCATTACAAGGGTAATGTTCTCCTGCT
GGGCGATGCAGCGCACGCGACGGCACCGTTCCTGGGCCAGGGTATGAATATGGCTCTGGAGGATGCGCGT
ACCTTCGTTGAGCTGCTGGACCGCCACCAGGGTGACCAGGACAAGGCATTTCCTGAGTTCACGGAACTGC
GTAAAGTTCAAGCAGACGCGATGCAAGACATGGCGCGTGCGAACTATGACGTTCTGTCCTGCAGCAACCC
GATCTTTTTCATGCGTGCACGTTATACCCGCTACATGCACAGCAAGTTCCCTGGTCTGTATCCGCCGGAC
ATGGCAGAAAAACTGTACTTCACCAGCGAACCGTACGACCGTCTGCAGCAAATTCAGCGTAAACAAAACG
TATGGTACAAGATAGGAAGAGTCAACTAATATATAACTGTCTAGAAATAAAGAGTATCATCTAAAAATTC
TACTTTTTTTTTTTTCCGCGCCACAGAGGGGCCCTCCTTGAAGGGGGCGGTGACTGAAATTTTAGCATGT
GAAAAAATTTTTTTTAATCCTCATTTTTTAAATATAAAAGGGTCCCTGGGTTTGCGTACTTTATCCGTCA
TTTTTTTTCTTTCATAACACCAATTTTTAACTAAGTAAACATCATTCGAAAGCGTAAATATAGGAGTACT
AAAATGAAAATCCTTGTAATAGGAGCAGGACCGGCAGGCCTGGTCTTCGCAAGCCAGCTGAAGCAGGCTC
GTCCGCTGTGGGCGATCGATATAGTCGAAAAGAACGATGAACAGGAGGTCCTGGGTTGGGGTGTAGTACT
GCCGGGTCGTCCGGGCCAGCATCCGGCAAACCCGCTGAGCTATCTGGACGCACCGGAACGTCTGAACCCG
CAATTTCTGGAAGACTTCAAACTGGTTCACCACAATGAACCGAGCCTGATGTCTACCGGCGTACTGCTGT
GCGGTGTTGAGCGTCGTGGTCTGGTCCACGCGCTGCGTGATAAATGCCGCAGCCAAGGCATCGCGATCCG
TTTCGAATCCCCGCTGCTTGAACATGGGGAACTGCCGCTGGCTGATTATGACCTGGTTGTCCTGGCGAAC
GGTGTTAACCATAAGACCGCGCACTTTACGGAAGCGCTGGTTCCGCAAGTTGACTACGGCCGTAACAAGT
ATATCTGGTATGGTACCAGCCAACTGTTTGATCAAATGAACCTGGTTTTCCGTACCCACGGCAAGGACAT
TTTTATCGCGCATGCATACAAGTACAGCGACACGATGAGCACCTTTATCGTAGAGTGCAGCGAGGAGACC
TACGCCCGCGCGCGCCTGGGCGAGATGAGCGAAGAAGCAAGCGCGGAATACGTAGCTAAAGTTTTTCAGG
CTGAGCTGGGTGGTCATGGCCTGGTATCCCAGCCGGGTCTGGGTTGGCGTAACTTTATGACCCTGTCCCA
TGACCGCTGCCACGACGGAAAACTTGTTCTGCTGGGTGACGCACTGCAGTCTGGCCATTTCAGCATCGGC
CACGGTACCACCATGGCCGTTGTCGTCGCACAGCTGCTGGTCAAAGCACTGTGCACCGAAGATGGTGTTC
CGGCGGCCCTGAAGCGTTTCGAAGAGCGCGCGCTGCCGCTAGTTCAGCTGTTTCGCGGTCATGCAGACAA
CAGCCGTGTCTGGTTTGAGACCGTTGAAGAACGTATGCACCTGAGCAGCGCGGAATTCGTTCAGTCCTTT
GACGCACGTCGTAAAAGCCTGCCGCCTATGCCAGAAGCCCTGGCCCAAAACCTGCGTTATGCCCTGCAGC
GCTAATATATATATATAACTGTCTAGAAATAAAGAGTATCATCTTTCAAACCGTTTTTTTTTTTGCCCGC
GCCACAGAGGGGCGCTCAACGGCGGGGGCGGTGTAGCATGTGATTTTTTCTAATAACCAAACTTTTTTTT
TGATATAAAAGCCGATAGGGTGGGCGAAGGGGCGCAGGTCCTTTTTAAAGAATTAAATATAATCTTTTTA
ACTAACTAACAGGGTTCATTCAGCTTATAAAAAGGAGGGTAAAAATGGAAAATAGGGAACCGCCCCTTCT
TCCCGCAAGGTGGAGCTCCGCGTACGTATCCTACTGGTCCCCGATGCTGCCGGACGACCAACTGACGTCC
GGTTACTGCTGGTTCGATTACGAACGCGACATTTGCCGCATTGACGGTCTGTTCAACCCGTGGAGCGAAC
GTGATACGGGTTATCGTCTGTGGATGAGCGAGGTAGGCAACGCCGCATCTGGTCGTACCTGGAAACAGAA
GGTTGCGTACGGTCGTGAACGTACGGCCCTGGGTGAACAACTGTGCGAACGTCCGCTGGATGACGAAACC
GGCCCTTTCGCCGAGCTGTTCCTGCCGCGCGATGTTCTGCGCCGCCTGGGTGCGCGTCATATCGGCCGTC
GTGTTGTCCTGGGCCGCGAAGCGGATGGCTGGCGTTACCAGCGTCCAGGCAAGGGCCCTTCTACGCTGTA
CCTGGATGCGGCGTCCGGCACCCCTCTGCGTATGGTTACCGGTGACGAAGCCAGCCGCGCATCTCTGCGT
GACTTTCCAAACGTAAGCGAGGCAGAAATCCCGGACGCCGTTTTCGCAGCTAAGCGCTAAGGTAACTATC
TATATAAGAGAATAGTAATAAATACAATCTGTTTTCAAATAACGATAGTCCACAGTGGGGCCTGTGAGGC
CGGACCAAAACGAAAAAAGGCCCCCCTTTCGGGAGGCCTCTTTTCTGGAATTTGGTACCGAGGGGTGCCA
GGGCGTGCCCCAGGGCTCCCCGGGCGCGTATAATCGATTTAAATTAGTAGCCCGCCTAATGAGCGGGCTT
TTTTTTAATTCCCCTATTTGTTTATTTTTCTAAATACATTCAAATATGTATCCGCTCATGAGACAATAAC
CCTGATAAATGCTTCAATAATATTGAAAAAGGAAGAGTATGAGCATTCAGCATTTTCGTGTGGCGCTGAT
TCCGTTTTTTGCGGCGTTTTGCCTGCCGGTGTTTGCGCATCCGGAAACCCTGGTGAAAGTGAAAGATGCG
GAAGATCAACTGGGTGCGCGCGTGGGCTATATTGAACTGGATCTGAACAGCGGCAAAATTCTGGAATCTT
TTCGTCCGGAAGAACGTTTTCCGATGATGAGCACCTTTAAAGTGCTGCTGTGCGGTGCGGTTCTGAGCCG
TGTGGATGCGGGCCAGGAACAACTGGGCCGTCGTATTCATTATAGCCAGAACGATCTGGTGGAATATAGC
CCGGTGACCGAAAAACATCTGACCGATGGCATGACCGTGCGTGAACTGTGCAGCGCGGCGATTACCATGA
GCGATAACACCGCGGCGAACCTGCTGCTGACGACCATTGGCGGTCCGAAAGAACTGACCGCGTTTCTGCA
TAACATGGGCGATCATGTGACCCGTCTGGATCGTTGGGAACCGGAACTGAACGAAGCGATTCCGAACGAT
GAACGTGATACCACCATGCCGGCAGCAATGGCGACCACCCTGCGTAAACTGCTGACGGGTGAGCTGCTGA
CCCTGGCAAGCCGCCAGCAACTGATTGATTGGATGGAAGCGGATAAAGTGGCGGGTCCGCTGCTGCGTAG
CGCGCTGCCGGCTGGCTGGTTTATTGCGGATAAAAGCGGTGCGGGCGAACGTGGCAGCCGTGGCATTATT
GCGGCGCTGGGCCCGGATGGT
Features (pLannotate 1.2.2; 23 found; start..end, strand, type, name):
    112..151     +  terminator     fd terminator: central terminator from bacteriophage fd (Otsuka and Kunisawa, 1982)
    298..406     +  oriT           oriT: incP origin of transfer
    425..813     +  rep_origin     R6K γ ori: γ replication origin from E. coli plasmid R6K; requires the R6K initiator protein pi for replication
    956..1125    -  misc_feature   CEN4 (fragment): S. cerevisiae CEN4 centromere
   1126..1552    +  rep_origin     ARS1 (fragment): S. cerevisiae autonomously replicating sequence ARS1
   1694..2404    -  CDS            cI: RPC1_LAMBD - Experimental evidence at protein level: Swiss-Prot protein existence level 1. Acts as a transcriptional repressor that allows virus to establish and maintain latency. Prevents both the viral DNA replication and the exit programs. Clamps the two operator OL (operator left made of OL1, OL2 and OL3 sites) and OR (operator right made of OR1, OR2 and OR3 sites) together by binding to them and arranging the intervening DNA in a loop. This step allows repression of lytic pR and pL promoters by binding to OL1, OL2, OR1 and OR2 simultaneously. The binding of cI on OR2 additionally activate
   2612..4427    +  CDS            phage φC31 integrase (fragment): integrase from phage φC31
   4429..4447    -  promoter       SP6 promoter: promoter for bacteriophage SP6 RNA polymerase
   4450..4483    +  protein_bind   attB: minimal attB site for the φC31 integrase (Groth et al., 2000) phage φC31 integrase
   4739..5082    +  promoter       TEF promoter: Ashbya gossypii TEF promoter
   5113..5922    +  CDS            KanR: aminoglycoside phosphotransferase; aph(3')-Ia; confers resistance to kanamycin
   5928..6125    +  terminator     TEF terminator: Ashbya gossypii TEF terminator
   6190..6232    +  terminator     rrnB T1 terminator (fragment): transcription terminator T1 from the E. coli rrnB gene
   6262..6279    +  CDS            9xHis (fragment): 9xHis affinity tag
   6289..6338    +  CDS            SET1 (fragment): solubility-enhancement tag derived from T7 phage gene 10B
   6346..6393    +  terminator     T7 terminator: transcription terminator for bacteriophage T7 RNA polymerase
   6412..6430    +  promoter       T7 promoter: promoter for bacteriophage T7 RNA polymerase
   6660..7913    +  CDS            vioA: VIOA_CHRVO - Experimental evidence at protein level: Swiss-Prot protein existence level 1. The enzyme generates the imine form of indole 3-pyruvate (IPA) from L-tryptophan (L-Trp), with concomitant two-electron reduction of O(2) to H(2)O(2). From Chromobacterium violaceum (strain ATCC 12472 / DSM 30191 / JCM 1249 / NBRC 12614 / NCIMB 9131 / NCTC 9757).
   8192..11185   +  CDS            vioB: VIOB_CHRVO - Experimental evidence at protein level: Swiss-Prot protein existence level 1. Catalyzes the hydrogen peroxide-dependent dimerization of two L-tryptophan-derived molecules (imine form of indole 3-pyruvate (IPA)), to form an uncharacterized product suggested to be indole-3-pyruvate imine dimer that can spontaneously convert into dichlorochromopyrrolate (CPA). The uncharacterized product is the substrate of VioE. From Chromobacterium violaceum (strain ATCC 12472 / DSM 30191 / JCM 1249 / NBRC 12614 / NCIMB 9131 / NCTC 9757).
  11410..12696   +  CDS            vioC: VIOC_CHRVO - Experimental evidence at protein level: Swiss-Prot protein existence level 1. Catalyzes the hydroxylation of the 16-position of protoviolaceinate and protodeoxyviolaceinate to form violacein and deoxyviolacein, respectively. From Chromobacterium violaceum (strain ATCC 12472 / DSM 30191 / JCM 1249 / NBRC 12614 / NCIMB 9131 / NCTC 9757).
  12954..14072   +  CDS            vioD: VIOD_CHRVO - Experimental evidence at protein level: Swiss-Prot protein existence level 1. Catalyzes the oxygenation of the 6-position of protodeoxyviolaceinate to form proviolacein. From Chromobacterium violaceum (strain ATCC 12472 / DSM 30191 / JCM 1249 / NBRC 12614 / NCIMB 9131 / NCTC 9757).
  15137..15228   +  promoter       AmpR promoter: bla
  15229..105     +  CDS            bla (across the origin): BLAT_ECOLX - Experimental evidence at protein level: Swiss-Prot protein existence level 1. TEM-type are the most prevalent beta-lactamases in enterobacteria; they hydrolyze the beta-lactam bond in susceptible beta-lactam antibiotics, thus conferring resistance to penicillins and cephalosporins. TEM-3 and TEM-4 are capable of hydrolyzing cefotaxime and ceftazidime. TEM-5 is capable of hydrolyzing ceftazidime. TEM-6 is capable of hydrolyzing ceftazidime and aztreonam. TEM-8/CAZ-2, TEM- 16/CAZ-7 and TEM-24/CAZ-6 are markedly active against ceftazidime. IRT- 4 shows resistance to beta-lactamase in
