[The description below was written by a language model from this plasmid's Addgene catalogue record and pLannotate feature annotations shown in this document.]
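Description:
pPath-Violacein-SGE is a roughly 16 kb, custom-built, low-copy bacterial expression plasmid carrying the violacein biosynthetic pathway in a "synthetic genetic element" (SGE) format intended for use across different hosts. In E. coli it replicates from the R6K γ origin, which depends on the pi initiator protein and therefore requires a pir-expressing strain. It is selected with ampicillin through a TEM-type bla gene driven by its own promoter. An incP oriT allows conjugative transfer into recipient organisms when transfer functions are supplied in trans. Fragments of the S. cerevisiae CEN4 centromere and ARS1 suggest the plasmid can also be maintained, and possibly assembled, in yeast. A kanamycin-resistance gene flanked by the Ashbya gossypii TEF promoter and terminator (a KanMX-style cassette) provides the second listed marker.

The annotated payload comprises vioA, vioB, vioC and vioD from Chromobacterium violaceum, arranged in the same orientation downstream of a T7 promoter, with untranslated gaps between the coding regions. These enzymes convert L-tryptophan stepwise toward the purple pigment violacein. The pathway also requires VioE, which is not annotated. An unannotated stretch after vioD could hold it, but the record does not confirm this. Upstream of the pathway sit a φC31 integrase coding sequence (annotated as a fragment), a minimal φC31 attB site and the lambda cI repressor, consistent with site-specific chromosomal integration and regulated control, though the record does not explain their exact roles. Several terminators (fd, rrnB T1, T7) insulate the modules. The pigment gives a visible readout of pathway expression, in keeping with the associated work on cross-kingdom expression of synthetic genetic elements.
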