Addgene plasmid #200003: pPath-Violacein-SGE
Purpose: Violacein pathway. SGE
Depositing lab: Farren Isaacs. Depositing organization: Yale University. Publication: Cross-kingdom expression of synthetic genetic elements promotes discovery of metabolites in the human microbiome. Patel JR, Oh J, Wang S, Crawford JM, Isaacs FJ. Cell. 2022 Apr 28;185(9):1487-1505.e14. doi: 10.1016/j.cell.2022.03.008. Epub 2022 Apr 1. PubMed 35366417.
Backbone
  Vector backbone: Custom
  Vector type: Bacterial Expression
  Selectable markers: Kanamycin
Growth in bacteria
  Bacterial resistance: Ampicillin, 100 μg/mL
  Growth temperature: 30°C
  Growth strain: Pir1
  Copy number: Low Copy
Gene/Insert
  Gene/Insert name: Pathways
  Species: Synthetic
  Cloning method: Gibson Cloning
Terms and licenses: Academic/Nonprofit Terms; Industry Terms: Not Available to Industry
How to cite: pPath-Violacein-SGE was a gift from Farren Isaacs (Addgene plasmid # 200003 ; http://n2t.net/addgene:200003 ; RRID:Addgene_200003)
